>Addgene plasmid #86357 | PX458_SOX5_1 | depositor full sequence | sequence record 168238 | Full Sequence
TTTTGCTCACATGTNNGAGGGCCTATTTCCCATGATTCCTTCATATTTGCATATACGATACAAGGCTGTT
AGAGAGATAATTGGAATTAATTTGACTGTAAACACAAAGATATTAGTACAAAATACGTGACGTAGAAAGT
AATAATTTCTTGGGTAGTTTGCAGTTTTAAAATTATGTTTTAAAATGGACTATCATATGCTTACCGTAAC
TTGAAAGTATTTCGATTTCTTGGCTTTATATATCTTGTGGAAAGGACGAAACACCGCAGGACAAGCCAAC
TGATAAGTTTTAGAGCTAGAAATAGCAAGTTAAAATAAGGCTAGTCCGTTATCAACTTGAAAAAGTGGCA
CCGAGTCGGTGCTTTTTTGTTTTAGAGCTAGAAATAGCAAGTTAAAATAAGGCTAGTCCGTTTTTAGCGC
GTGCGCCAATTCTGCAGACAAATGGCTCTAGAGGTACCCGTTACATAACTTACGGTAAATGGCCCGCCTG
GCTGACCGCCCAACGACCCCCGCCCATTGACGTCAATAGTAACGCCAATAGGGACTTTCCATTGACGTCA
ATGGGTGGAGTATTTACGGTAAACTGCCCACTTGGCAGTACATCAAGTGTATCATATGCCAAGTACGCCC
CCTATTGACGTCAATGACGGTAAATGGCCCGCCTGGCATTGTGCCCAGTACATGACCTTATGGGACTTTC
CTACTTGGCAGTACATCTACGTATTAGTCATCGCTATTACCATGGTCGAGGTGAGCCCCACGTTCTGCTT
CACTCTCCCCATCTCCCCCCCCTCCCCACCCCCAATTTTGTATTTATTTATTTTTTAATTATTTTGTGCA
GCGATGGGGGCGGGGGGGGGGGGGGGGCGCGCGCCAGGCGGGGCGGGGCGGGGCGAGGGGCGGGGCGGGG
CGAGGCGGAGAGGTGCGGCGGCAGCCAATCAGAGCGGCGCGCTCCGAAAGTTTCCTTTTATGGCGAGGCG
GCGGCGGCGGCGGCCCTATAAAAAGCGAAGCGCGCGGCGGGCGGGAGTCGCTGCGACGCTGCCTTCGCCC
CGTGCCCCGCTCCGCCGCCGCCTCGCGCCGCCCGCCCCGGCTCTGACTGACCGCGTTACTCCCACAGGTG
AGCGGGCGGGACGGCCCTTCTCCTCCGGGCTGTAATTAGCTGAGCAAGAGGTAAGGGTTTAAGGGATGGT
TGGTTGGTGGGGTATTAATGTTTAATTACCTGGAGCACCTGCCTGAAATCACTTTTTTTCAGGTTGGACC
GGTGCCACCATGGACTATAAGGACCACGACGGAGACTACAAGGATCATGATATTGATTACAAAGACGATG
ACGATAAGATGGCCCCAAAGAAGAAGCGGAAGGTCGGTATCCACGGAGTCCCAGCAGCCGACAAGAAGTA
CAGCATCGGCCTGGACATCGGCACCAACTCTGTGGGCTGGGCCGTGATCACCGACGAGTACAAGGTGCCC
AGCAAGAAATTCAAGGTGCTGGGCAACACCGACCGGCACAGCATCAAGAAGAACCTGATCGGAGCCCTGC
TGTTCGACAGCGGCGAAACAGCCGAGGCCACCCGGCTGAAGAGAACCGCCAGAAGAAGATACACCAGACG
GAAGAACCGGATCTGCTATCTGCAAGAGATCTTCAGCAACGAGATGGCCAAGGTGGACGACAGCTTCTTC
CACAGACTGGAAGAGTCCTTCCTGGTGGAAGAGGATAAGAAGCACGAGCGGCACCCCATCTTCGGCAACA
TCGTGGACGAGGTGGCCTACCACGAGAAGTACCCCACCATCTACCACCTGAGAAAGAAACTGGTGGACAG
CACCGACAAGGCCGACCTGCGGCTGATCTATCTGGCCCTGGCCCACATGATCAAGTTCCGGGGCCACTTC
CTGATCGAGGGCGACCTGAACCCCGACAACAGCGACGTGGACAAGCTGTTCATCCAGCTGGTGCAGACCT
ACAACCAGCTGTTCGAGGAAAACCCCATCAACGCCAGCGGCGTGGACGCCAAGGCCATCCTGTCTGCCAG
ACTGAGCAAGAGCAGACGGCTGGAAAATCTGATCGCCCAGCTGCCCGGCGAGAAGAAGAATGGCCTGTTC
GGAAACCTGATTGCCCTGAGCCTGGGCCTGACCCCCAACTTCAAGAGCAACTTCGACCTGGCCGAGGATG
CCAAACTGCAGCTGAGCAAGGACACCTACGACGACGACCTGGACAACCTGCTGGCCCAGATCGGCGACCA
GTACGCCGACCTGTTTCTGGCCGCCAAGAACCTGTCCGACGCCATCCTGCTGAGCGACATCCTGAGAGTG
AACACCGAGATCACCAAGGCCCCCCTGAGCGCCTCTATGATCAAGAGATACGACGAGCACCACCAGGACC
TGACCCTGCTGAAAGCTCTCGTGCGGCAGCAGCTGCCTGAGAAGTACAAAGAGATTTTCTTCGACCAGAG
CAAGAACGGCTACGCCGGCTACATTGACGGCGGAGCCAGCCAGGAAGAGTTCTACAAGTTCATCAAGCCC
ATCCTGGAAAAGATGGACGGCACCGAGGAACTGCTCGTGAAGCTGAACAGAGAGGACCTGCTGCGGAAGC
AGCGGACCTTCGACAACGGCAGCATCCCCCACCAGATCCACCTGGGAGAGCTGCACGCCATTCTGCGGCG
GCAGGAAGATTTTTACCCATTCCTGAAGGACAACCGGGAAAAGATCGAGAAGATCCTGACCTTCCGCATC
CCCTACTACGTGGGCCCTCTGGCCAGGGGAAACAGCAGATTCGCCTGGATGACCAGAAAGAGCGAGGAAA
CCATCACCCCCTGGAACTTCGAGGAAGTGGTGGACAAGGGCGCTTCCGCCCAGAGCTTCATCGAGCGGAT
GACCAACTTCGATAAGAACCTGCCCAACGAGAAGGTGCTGCCCAAGCACAGCCTGCTGTACGAGTACTTC
ACCGTGTATAACGAGCTGACCAAAGTGAAATACGTGACCGAGGGAATGAGAAAGCCCGCCTTCCTGAGCG
GCGAGCAGAAAAAGGCCATCGTGGACCTGCTGTTCAAGACCAACCGGAAAGTGACCGTGAAGCAGCTGAA
AGAGGACTACTTCAAGAAAATCGAGTGCTTCGACTCCGTGGAAATCTCCGGCGTGGAAGATCGGTTCAAC
GCCTCCCTGGGCACATACCACGATCTGCTGAAAATTATCAAGGACAAGGACTTCCTGGACAATGAGGAAA
ACGAGGACATTCTGGAAGATATCGTGCTGACCCTGACACTGTTTGAGGACAGAGAGATGATCGAGGAACG
GCTGAAAACCTATGCCCACCTGTTCGACGACAAAGTGATGAAGCAGCTGAAGCGGCGGAGATACACCGGC
TGGGGCAGGCTGAGCCGGAAGCTGATCAACGGCATCCGGGACAAGCAGTCCGGCAAGACAATCCTGGATT
TCCTGAAGTCCGACGGCTTCGCCAACAGAAACTTCATGCAGCTGATCCACGACGACAGCCTGACCTTTAA
AGAGGACATCCAGAAAGCCCAGGTGTCCGGCCAGGGCGATAGCCTGCACGAGCACATTGCCAATCTGGCC
GGCAGCCCCGCCATTAAGAAGGGCATCCTGCAGACAGTGAAGGTGGTGGACGAGCTCGTGAAAGTGATGG
GCCGGCACAAGCCCGAGAACATCGTGATCGAAATGGCCAGAGAGAACCAGACCACCCAGAAGGGACAGAA
GAACAGCCGCGAGAGAATGAAGCGGATCGAAGAGGGCATCAAAGAGCTGGGCAGCCAGATCCTGAAAGAA
CACCCCGTGGAAAACACCCAGCTGCAGAACGAGAAGCTGTACCTGTACTACCTGCAGAATGGGCGGGATA
TGTACGTGGACCAGGAACTGGACATCAACCGGCTGTCCGACTACGATGTGGACCATATCGTGCCTCAGAG
CTTTCTGAAGGACGACTCCATCGACAACAAGGTGCTGACCAGAAGCGACAAGAACCGGGGCAAGAGCGAC
AACGTGCCCTCCGAAGAGGTCGTGAAGAAGATGAAGAACTACTGGCGGCAGCTGCTGAACGCCAAGCTGA
TTACCCAGAGAAAGTTCGACAATCTGACCAAGGCCGAGAGAGGCGGCCTGAGCGAACTGGATAAGGCCGG
CTTCATCAAGAGACAGCTGGTGGAAACCCGGCAGATCACAAAGCACGTGGCACAGATCCTGGACTCCCGG
ATGAACACTAAGTACGACGAGAATGACAAGCTGATCCGGGAAGTGAAAGTGATCACCCTGAAGTCCAAGC
TGGTGTCCGATTTCCGGAAGGATTTCCAGTTTTACAAAGTGCGCGAGATCAACAACTACCACCACGCCCA
CGACGCCTACCTGAACGCCGTCGTGGGAACCGCCCTGATCAAAAAGTACCCTAAGCTGGAAAGCGAGTTC
GTGTACGGCGACTACAAGGTGTACGACGTGCGGAAGATGATCGCCAAGAGCGAGCAGGAAATCGGCAAGG
CTACCGCCAAGTACTTCTTCTACAGCAACATCATGAACTTTTTCAAGACCGAGATTACCCTGGCCAACGG
CGAGATCCGGAAGCGGCCTCTGATCGAGACAAACGGCGAAACCGGGGAGATCGTGTGGGATAAGGGCCGG
GATTTTGCCACCGTGCGGAAAGTGCTGAGCATGCCCCAAGTGAATATCGTGAAAAAGACCGAGGTGCAGA
CAGGCGGCTTCAGCAAAGAGTCTATCCTGCCCAAGAGGAACAGCGATAAGCTGATCGCCAGAAAGAAGGA
CTGGGACCCTAAGAAGTACGGCGGCTTCGACAGCCCCACCGTGGCCTATTCTGTGCTGGTGGTGGCCAAA
GTGGAAAAGGGCAAGTCCAAGAAACTGAAGAGTGTGAAAGAGCTGCTGGGGATCACCATCATGGAAAGAA
GCAGCTTCGAGAAGAATCCCATCGACTTTCTGGAAGCCAAGGGCTACAAAGAAGTGAAAAAGGACCTGAT
CATCAAGCTGCCTAAGTACTCCCTGTTCGAGCTGGAAAACGGCCGGAAGAGAATGCTGGCCTCTGCCGGC
GAACTGCAGAAGGGAAACGAACTGGCCCTGCCCTCCAAATATGTGAACTTCCTGTACCTGGCCAGCCACT
ATGAGAAGCTGAAGGGCTCCCCCGAGGATAATGAGCAGAAACAGCTGTTTGTGGAACAGCACAAGCACTA
CCTGGACGAGATCATCGAGCAGATCAGCGAGTTCTCCAAGAGAGTGATCCTGGCCGACGCTAATCTGGAC
AAAGTGCTGTCCGCCTACAACAAGCACCGGGATAAGCCCATCAGAGAGCAGGCCGAGAATATCATCCACC
TGTTTACCCTGACCAATCTGGGAGCCCCTGCCGCCTTCAAGTACTTTGACACCACCATCGACCGGAAGAG
GTACACCAGCACCAAAGAGGTGCTGGACGCCACCCTGATCCACCAGAGCATCACCGGCCTGTACGAGACA
CGGATCGACCTGTCTCAGCTGGGAGGCGACAAAAGGCCGGCGGCCACGAAAAAGGCCGGCCAGGCAAAAA
AGAAAAAGGAATTCGGCAGTGGAGAGGGCAGAGGAAGTCTGCTAACATGCGGTGACGTCGAGGAGAATCC
TGGCCCAGTGAGCAAGGGCGAGGAGCTGTTCACCGGGGTGGTGCCCATCCTGGTCGAGCTGGACGGCGAC
GTAAACGGCCACAAGTTCAGCGTGTCCGGCGAGGGCGAGGGCGATGCCACCTACGGCAAGCTGACCCTGA
AGTTCATCTGCACCACCGGCAAGCTGCCCGTGCCCTGGCCCACCCTCGTGACCACCCTGACCTACGGCGT
GCAGTGCTTCAGCCGCTACCCCGACCACATGAAGCAGCACGACTTCTTCAAGTCCGCCATGCCCGAAGGC
TACGTCCAGGAGCGCACCATCTTCTTCAAGGACGACGGCAACTACAAGACCCGCGCCGAGGTGAAGTTCG
AGGGCGACACCCTGGTGAACCGCATCGAGCTGAAGGGCATCGACTTCAAGGAGGACGGCAACATCCTGGG
GCACAAGCTGGAGTACAACTACAACAGCCACAACGTCTATATCATGGCCGACAAGCAGAAGAACGGCATC
AAGGTGAACTTCAAGATCCGCCACAACATCGAGGACGGCAGCGTGCAGCTCGCCGACCACTACCAGCAGA
ACACCCCCATCGGCGACGGCCCCGTGCTGCTGCCCGACAACCACTACCTGAGCACCCAGTCCGCCCTGAG
CAAAGACCCCAACGAGAAGCGCGATCACATGGTCCTGCTGGAGTTCGTGACCGCCGCCGGGATCACTCTC
GGCATGGACGAGCTGTACAAGGAATTCTAACTAGAGCTCGCTGATCAGCCTCGACTGTGCCTTCTAGTTG
CCAGCCATCTGTTGTTTGCCCCTCCCCCGTGCCTTCCTTGACCCTGGAAGGTGCCACTCCCACTGTCCTT
TCCTAATAAAATGAGGAAATTGCATCGCATTGTCTGAGTAGGTGTCATTCTATTCTGGGGGGTGGGGTGG
GGCAGGACAGCAAGGGGGAGGATTGGGAAGAGAATAGCAGGCATGCTGGGGAGCGGCCGCAGGAACCCCT
AGTGATGGAGTTGGCCACTCCCTCTCTGCGCGCTCGCTCGCTCACTGAGGCCGGGCGACCAAAGGTCGCC
CGACGCCCGGGCTTTGCCCGGGCGGCCTCAGTGAGCGAGCGAGCGCGCAGCTGCCTGCAGGGGCGCCTGA
TGCGGTATTTTCTCCTTACGCATCTGTGCGGTATTTCACACCGCATA
[142 nt withheld, positions 6768-6909]
C
[141 nt withheld, positions 6911-7051]
CCTTTGACGTTGGAGTCCACGTTCTTT
[37 nt withheld, positions 7079-7115]
ACCCTATCTCGGGCTATTCTTTTGATTTATAAGGGATTTTGCCGATTTCGGCCTATTGGTTAAAAAATGA
GCTGATTTAACAAAAATTTAACGCGAATTTTAACAAAATATTAACGTTTACAATTTTATGGTGCACTCTC
AGTACAATCTGCTCTGATGCCGCATAGTTAAGCCAGCCCCGACACCCGCCAACACCCGCTGACGCGCCCT
GACGGGCTTGTCTGCTCCCGGCATCCGCTTACAGACAAGCTGTGACCGTCTCCGGGAGCTGCATGTGTCA
GAGGTTTTCACCGTCATCACCGAAACGCGCGAGACGAAAGGGCCTCGTGATACGCCTATTTTTATAGGTT
AATGTCATGATAATAATGGTTTCTTAGACGTCAGGTGGCACTTTTCGGGGAAATGTGCGCGGAACCCCTA
TTTGTTTATTTTTCTAAATACATTCAAATATGTATCCGCTCATGAGACAATAACCCTGATAAATGCTTCA
ATAATATTGAAAAAGGAAGAGTATGAGTATTCAACATTTCCGTGTCGCCCTTATTCCCTTTTTTGCGGCA
TTTTGCCTTCCTGTTTTTGCTCACCCAGAAACGCTGGTGAAAGTAAAAGATGCTGAAGATCAGTTGGGTG
CACGAGTGGGTTACATCGAACTGGATCTCAACAGCGGTAAGATCCTTGAGAGTTTTCGCCCCGAAGAACG
TTTTCCAATGATGAGCACTTTTAAAGTTCTGCTATGTGGCGCGGTATTATCCCGTATTGACGCCGGGCAA
GAGCAACTCGGTCGCCGCATACACTATTCTCAGAATGACTTGGTTGAGTACTCACCAGTCACAGAAAAGC
ATCTTACGGATGGCATGACAGTAAGAGAATTATGCAGTGCTGCCATAACCATGAGTGATAACACTGCGGC
CAACTTACTTCTGACAACGATCGGAGGACCGAAGGAGCTAACCGCTTTTTTGCACAACATGGGGGATCAT
GTAACTCGCCTTGATCGTTGGGAACCGGAGCTGAATGAAGCCATACCAAACGACGAGCGTGACACCACGA
TGCCTGTAGCAATGGCAACAACGTTGCGCAAACTATTAACTGGCGAACTACTTACTCTAGCTTCCCGGCA
ACAATTAATAGACTGGATGGAGGCGGATAAAGTTGCAGGACCACTTCTGCGCTCGGCCCTTCCGGCTGGC
TGGTTTATTGCTGATAAATCTGGAGCCGGTGAGCGTGGAAGCCGCGGTATCATTGCAGCACTGGGGCCAG
ATGGTAAGCCCTCCCGTATCGTAGTTATCTACACGACGGGGAGTCAGGCAACTATGGATGAACGAAATAG
ACAGATCGCTGAGATAGGTGCCTCACTGATTAAGCATTGGTAACTGTCAGACCAAGTTTACTCATATATA
CTTTAGATTGATTTAAAACTTCATTTTTAATTTAAAAGGATCTAGGTGAAGATCCTTTTTGATAATCTCA
TGACCAAAATCCCTTAACGTGAGTTTTCGTTCCACTGAGCGTCAGACCCCGTAGAAAAGATCAAAGGATC
TTCTTGAGATCCTTTTTTTCTGCGCGTAATCTGCTGCTTGCAAACAAAAAAACCACCGCTACCAGCGGTG
GTTTGTTTGCCGGATCAAGAGCTACCAACTCTTTTTCCGAAGGTAACTGGCTTCAGCAGAGCGCAGATAC
CAAATACTGTCCTTCTAGTGTAGCCGTAGTTAGGCCACCACTTCAAGAACTCTGTAGCACCGCCTACATA
CCTCGCTCTGCTAATCCTGTTACCAGTGGCTGCTGCCAGTGGCGATAAGTCGTGTCTTACCGGGTTGGAC
TCAAGACGATAGTTACCGGATAAGGCGCAGCGGTCGGGCTGAACGGGGGGTTCGTGCACACAGCCCAGCT
TGGAGCGAACGACCTACACCGAACTGAGATACCTACAGCGTGAGCTATGAGAAAGCGCCACGCTTCCCGA
AGGGAGAAAGGCGGACAGGTATCCGGTAAGCGGCAGGGTCGGAACAGGAGAGCGCACGAGGGAGCTTCCA
GGGGGAAACGCCTGGTATCTTTATAGTCCTGTCGGGTTTCGCCACCTCTGACTTGAGCGTCGATTTTTGT
GATGCTCGTCAGGGGGGCGGAGCCTATGGAAAAACGCCAGCAACGCGGCCTTTTTACGGTTCCTGGCCTT
TTGCTGGCC
Features (pLannotate 1.2.2; 19 found; start..end, strand, type, name):
     17..257     +  promoter       U6 promoter: RNA polymerase III promoter for human U6 snRNA
    287..362     +  misc_RNA       gRNA scaffold: guide RNA scaffold for the Streptococcus pyogenes CRISPR/Cas9 system
    369..412     +  misc_RNA       gRNA scaffold (fragment): guide RNA scaffold for the Streptococcus pyogenes CRISPR/Cas9 system
    459..744     +  enhancer       CMV enhancer: human cytomegalovirus immediate early enhancer; contains an 18-bp deletion relative to the standard CMV enhancer
    746..1023    +  promoter       chicken β-actin promoter: No description available
   1024..1252    +  intron         hybrid intron: hybrid between chicken β-actin (CBA) and minute virus of mice (MMV) introns (Gray et al., 2011)
   1390..2991    +  CDS            Cas9(N): N-terminal portion of Streptococcus pyogenes Cas9 (Zetsche et al., 2015)
   2992..5490    +  CDS            Cas9(C): C-terminal portion of Streptococcus pyogenes Cas9 (Zetsche et al., 2015)
   5491..5538    +  CDS            nucleoplasmin NLS: bipartite nuclear localization signal from nucleoplasmin
   5608..6321    +  CDS            EGFP: EGFP is a basic (constitutively fluorescent) green fluorescent protein published in 1996, derived from Aequorea victoria. It is reported to be a rapidly-maturing weak dimer with moderate acid sensitivity.
   6355..6466    +  polyA_signal   bGH poly(A) signal: bovine growth hormone polyadenylation signal
   6571..6711    +  repeat_region  AAV2 ITR: inverted terminal repeat of adeno-associated virus serotype 2 inverted
   6716..6767    -  misc_feature   bom (fragment): basis of mobility region from pBR322
   6786..7166    +  rep_origin     M13 ori (sequence partly withheld): M13 bacteriophage origin of replication; arrow indicates direction of (+) strand synthesis
   7242..7291    -  misc_feature   bom (fragment): basis of mobility region from pBR322
   7393..7428    -  CDS            rop (fragment): Rop protein, which maintains plasmids at low copy number; rop
   7523..7627    +  promoter       AmpR promoter: bla
   7628..8488    +  CDS            AmpR: β-lactamase; bla; confers resistance to ampicillin, carbenicillin, and related antibiotics
   8659..9247    +  rep_origin     ori: high-copy-number ColE1/pMB1/pBR322/pUC origin of replication
