[The description below was written by a language model from this plasmid's Addgene catalogue record and pLannotate feature annotations shown in this document.]
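Description:
PX458_SOX5_1 is an all-in-one CRISPR/Cas9 expression plasmid built on the PX458 backbone for transient delivery into mammalian cells. It carries a guide RNA directed against the 3' end of the human SOX5 gene. The guide was inserted by Gibson cloning downstream of the human U6 RNA polymerase III promoter and is fused to the Streptococcus pyogenes gRNA scaffold. The annotation also picks up a second, partial scaffold fragment immediately after the full one. In bacteria the 9.3 kb plasmid is maintained through a high-copy ColE1/pUC-type origin and selected with ampicillin via the β-lactamase gene. An M13 phage origin and a single AAV2 ITR are also annotated, along with short bom and rop fragments.

The second expression unit is driven by a hybrid promoter made up of the CMV enhancer, the chicken β-actin promoter and a hybrid intron. It encodes S. pyogenes Cas9, which the annotation tool splits into contiguous N- and C-terminal portions that together form one continuous coding region. Cas9 is followed by a nucleoplasmin nuclear localization signal and then EGFP, and the unit ends with the bovine growth hormone polyadenylation signal. The feature table does not annotate the short linker between Cas9 and EGFP. EGFP expression marks transfected cells, allowing them to be identified or sorted.

According to the record, this plasmid is part of a CRISPR-based endogenous tagging system used for epitope-tagging ChIP-seq of DNA-binding proteins. Cas9 cleavage near the 3' end of the SOX5 coding region is intended to promote insertion of an epitope tag, currently FLAG, at the native locus. The tag itself is not present on this plasmid.
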