Addgene plasmid #86357: PX458_SOX5_1
Purpose: Encodes gRNA for 3' target of human SOX5
Depositing lab: Eric Mendenhall & Richard M. Myers. Depositing organization: University of Alabama in Huntsville. Publication: CETCh-seq: CRISPR epitope tagging ChIP-seq of DNA-binding proteins. Savic D, Partridge EC, Newberry KM, Smith SB, Meadows SK, Roberts BS, Mackiewicz M, Mendenhall EM, Myers RM. Genome Res. 2015 Sep 9. 10.1101/gr.193540.115 PubMed 26355004.
Backbone
  Vector backbone: PX458
  Vector type: CRISPR
Growth in bacteria
  Bacterial resistance: Ampicillin, 100 μg/mL
  Growth temperature: 37°C
  Growth strain: DH5alpha
  Copy number: High Copy
Gene/Insert
  Gene/Insert name: gRNA against SOX5
  gRNA/shRNA sequence: GCAGGACAAGCCAACTGATAA
  Species: H. sapiens (human)
  Entrez Gene: SOX5 (a.k.a. L-SOX5, L-SOX5B, L-SOX5F, LAMSHF)
  Cloning method: Gibson Cloning
  Sequencing primers: 5′ pBR322ori-F
Terms and licenses: Academic/Nonprofit Terms; Industry Terms: Not Available to Industry
Depositor comments: Note: This plasmid is part of the Mendenhall and Meyers CRISPR-based Tagging system to add a tag (currently using FLAG) to endogenous proteins. Please see https://www.addgene.org/crispr/tagging/ for more details.
How to cite: PX458_SOX5_1 was a gift from Eric Mendenhall & Richard M. Myers (Addgene plasmid # 86357 ; http://n2t.net/addgene:86357 ; RRID:Addgene_86357)
