>Addgene plasmid #86357 | PX458_SOX5_1 | addgene partial sequence | sequence record 170944 | Addgene Partial NGS Result
GACTATAAGGACCACGACGGAGACTACAAGGATCATGATATTGATTACAAAGACGATGACGATAAGATGG
CCCCAAAGAAGAAGCGGAAGGTCGGTATCCACGGAGTCCCAGCAGCCGACAAGAAGTACAGCATCGGCCT
GGACATCGGCACCAACTCTGTGGGCTGGGCCGTGATCACCGACGAGTACAAGGTGCCCAGCAAGAAATTC
AAGGTGCTGGGCAACACCGACCGGCACAGCATCAAGAAGAACCTGATCGGAGCCCTGCTGTTCGACAGCG
GCGAAACAGCCGAGGCCACCCGGCTGAAGAGAACCGCCAGAAGAAGATACACCAGACGGAAGAACCGGAT
CTGCTATCTGCAAGAGATCTTCAGCAACGAGATGGCCAAGGTGGACGACAGCTTCTTCCACAGACTGGAA
GAGTCCTTCCTGGTGGAAGAGGATAAGAAGCACGAGCGGCACCCCATCTTCGGCAACATCGTGGACGAGG
TGGCCTACCACGAGAAGTACCCCACCATCTACCACCTGAGAAAGAAACTGGTGGACAGCACCGACAAGGC
CGACCTGCGGCTGATCTATCTGGCCCTGGCCCACATGATCAAGTTCCGGGGCCACTTCCTGATCGAGGGC
GACCTGAACCCCGACAACAGCGACGTGGACAAGCTGTTCATCCAGCTGGTGCAGACCTACAACCAGCTGT
TCGAGGAAAACCCCATCAACGCCAGCGGCGTGGACGCCAAGGCCATCCTGTCTGCCAGACTGAGCAAGAG
CAGACGGCTGGAAAATCTGATCGCCCAGCTGCCCGGCGAGAAGAAGAATGGCCTGTTCGGAAACCTGATT
GCCCTGAGCCTGGGCCTGACCCCCAACTTCAAGAGCAACTTCGACCTGGCCGAGGATGCCAAACTGCAGC
TGAGCAAGGACACCTACGACGACGACCTGGACAACCTGCTGGCCCAGATCGGCGACCAGTACGCCGACCT
GTTTCTGGCCGCCAAGAACCTGTCCGACGCCATCCTGCTGAGCGACATCCTGAGAGTGAACACCGAGATC
ACCAAGGCCCCCCTGAGCGCCTCTATGATCAAGAGATACGACGAGCACCACCAGGACCTGACCCTGCTGA
AAGCTCTCGTGCGGCAGCAGCTGCCTGAGAAGTACAAAGAGATTTTCTTCGACCAGAGCAAGAACGGCTA
CGCCGGCTACATTGACGGCGGAGCCAGCCAGGAAGAGTTCTACAAGTTCATCAAGCCCATCCTGGAAAAG
ATGGACGGCACCGAGGAACTGCTCGTGAAGCTGAACAGAGAGGACCTGCTGCGGAAGCAGCGGACCTTCG
ACAACGGCAGCATCCCCCACCAGATCCACCTGGGAGAGCTGCACGCCATTCTGCGGCGGCAGGAAGATTT
TTACCCATTCCTGAAGGACAACCGGGAAAAGATCGAGAAGATCCTGACCTTCCGCATCCCCTACTACGTG
GGCCCTCTGGCCAGGGGAAACAGCAGATTCGCCTGGATGACCAGAAAGAGCGAGGAAACCATCACCCCCT
GGAACTTCGAGGAAGTGGTGGACAAGGGCGCTTCCGCCCAGAGCTTCATCGAGCGGATGACCAACTTCGA
TAAGAACCTGCCCAACGAGAAGGTGCTGCCCAAGCACAGCCTGCTGTACGAGTACTTCACCGTGTATAAC
GAGCTGACCAAAGTGAAATACGTGACCGAGGGAATGAGAAAGCCCGCCTTCCTGAGCGGCGAGCAGAAAA
AGGCCATCGTGGACCTGCTGTTCAAGACCAACCGGAAAGTGACCGTGAAGCAGCTGAAAGAGGACTACTT
CAAGAAAATCGAGTGCTTCGACTCCGTGGAAATCTCCGGCGTGGAAGATCGGTTCAACGCCTCCCTGGGC
ACATACCACGATCTGCTGAAAATTATCAAGGACAAGGACTTCCTGGACAATGAGGAAAACGAGGACATTC
TGGAAGATATCGTGCTGACCCTGACACTGTTTGAGGACAGAGAGATGATCGAGGAACGGCTGAAAACCTA
TGCCCACCTGTTCGACGACAAAGTGATGAAGCAGCTGAAGCGGCGGAGATACACCGGCTGGGGCAGGCTG
AGCCGGAAGCTGATCAACGGCATCCGGGACAAGCAGTCCGGCAAGACAATCCTGGATTTCCTGAAGTCCG
ACGGCTTCGCCAACAGAAACTTCATGCAGCTGATCCACGACGACAGCCTGACCTTTAAAGAGGACATCCA
GAAAGCCCAGGTGTCCGGCCAGGGCGATAGCCTGCACGAGCACATTGCCAATCTGGCCGGCAGCCCCGCC
ATTAAGAAGGGCATCCTGCAGACAGTGAAGGTGGTGGACGAGCTCGTGAAAGTGATGGGCCGGCACAAGC
CCGAGAACATCGTGATCGAAATGGCCAGAGAGAACCAGACCACCCAGAAGGGACAGAAGAACAGCCGCGA
GAGAATGAAGCGGATCGAAGAGGGCATCAAAGAGCTGGGCAGCCAGATCCTGAAAGAACACCCCGTGGAA
AACACCCAGCTGCAGAACGAGAAGCTGTACCTGTACTACCTGCAGAATGGGCGGGATATGTACGTGGACC
AGGAACTGGACATCAACCGGCTGTCCGACTACGATGTGGACCATATCGTGCCTCAGAGCTTTCTGAAGGA
CGACTCCATCGACAACAAGGTGCTGACCAGAAGCGACAAGAACCGGGGCAAGAGCGACAACGTGCCCTCC
GAAGAGGTCGTGAAGAAGATGAAGAACTACTGGCGGCAGCTGCTGAACGCCAAGCTGATTACCCAGAGAA
AGTTCGACAATCTGACCAAGGCCGAGAGAGGCGGCCTGAGCGAACTGGATAAGGCCGGCTTCATCAAGAG
ACAGCTGGTGGAAACCCGGCAGATCACAAAGCACGTGGCACAGATCCTGGACTCCCGGATGAACACTAAG
TACGACGAGAATGACAAGCTGATCCGGGAAGTGAAAGTGATCACCCTGAAGTCCAAGCTGGTGTCCGATT
TCCGGAAGGATTTCCAGTTTTACAAAGTGCGCGAGATCAACAACTACCACCACGCCCACGACGCCTACCT
GAACGCCGTCGTGGGAACCGCCCTGATCAAAAAGTACCCTAAGCTGGAAAGCGAGTTCGTGTACGGCGAC
TACAAGGTGTACGACGTGCGGAAGATGATCGCCAAGAGCGAGCAGGAAATCGGCAAGGCTACCGCCAAGT
ACTTCTTCTACAGCAACATCATGAACTTTTTCAAGACCGAGATTACCCTGGCCAACGGCGAGATCCGGAA
GCGGCCTCTGATCGAGACAAACGGCGAAACCGGGGAGATCGTGTGGGATAAGGGCCGGGATTTTGCCACC
GTGCGGAAAGTGCTGAGCATGCCCCAAGTGAATATCGTGAAAAAGACCGAGGTGCAGACAGGCGGCTTCA
GCAAAGAGTCTATCCTGCCCAAGAGGAACAGCGATAAGCTGATCGCCAGAAAGAAGGACTGGGACCCTAA
GAAGTACGGCGGCTTCGACAGCCCCACCGTGGCCTATTCTGTGCTGGTGGTGGCCAAAGTGGAAAAGGGC
AAGTCCAAGAAACTGAAGAGTGTGAAAGAGCTGCTGGGGATCACCATCATGGAAAGAAGCAGCTTCGAGA
AGAATCCCATCGACTTTCTGGAAGCCAAGGGCTACAAAGAAGTGAAAAAGGACCTGATCATCAAGCTGCC
TAAGTACTCCCTGTTCGAGCTGGAAAACGGCCGGAAGAGAATGCTGGCCTCTGCCGGCGAACTGCAGAAG
GGAAACGAACTGGCCCTGCCCTCCAAATATGTGAACTTCCTGTACCTGGCCAGCCACTATGAGAAGCTGA
AGGGCTCCCCCGAGGATAATGAGCAGAAACAGCTGTTTGTGGAACAGCACAAGCACTACCTGGACGAGAT
CATCGAGCAGATCAGCGAGTTCTCCAAGAGAGTGATCCTGGCCGACGCTAATCTGGACAAAGTGCTGTCC
GCCTACAACAAGCACCGGGATAAGCCCATCAGAGAGCAGGCCGAGAATATCATCCACCTGTTTACCCTGA
CCAATCTGGGAGCCCCTGCCGCCTTCAAGTACTTTGACACCACCATCGACCGGAAGAGGTACACCAGCAC
CAAAGAGGTGCTGGACGCCACCCTGATCCACCAGAGCATCACCGGCCTGTACGAGACACGGATCGACCTG
TCTCAGCTGGGAGGCGACAAAAGGCCGGCGGCCACGAAAAAGGCCGGCCAGGCAAAAAAGAAAAAGGAAT
TCGGCAGTGGAGAGGGCAGAGGAAGTCTGCTAACATGCGGTGACGTCGAGGAGAATCCTGGCCCAGTGAG
CAAGGGCGAGGAGCTGTTCACCGGGGTGGTGCCCATCCTGGTCGAGCTGGACGGCGACGTAAACGGCCAC
AAGTTCAGCGTGTCCGGCGAGGGCGAGGGCGATGCCACCTACGGCAAGCTGACCCTGAAGTTCATCTGCA
CCACCGGCAAGCTGCCCGTGCCCTGGCCCACCCTCGTGACCACCCTGACCTACGGCGTGCAGTGCTTCAG
CCGCTACCCCGACCACATGAAGCAGCACGACTTCTTCAAGTCCGCCATGCCCGAAGGCTACGTCCAGGAG
CGCACCATCTTCTTCAAGGACGACGGCAACTACAAGACCCGCGCCGAGGTGAAGTTCGAGGGCGACACCC
TGGTGAACCGCATCGAGCTGAAGGGCATCGACTTCAAGGAGGACGGCAACATCCTGGGGCACAAGCTGGA
GTACAACTACAACAGCCACAACGTCTATATCATGGCCGACAAGCAGAAGAACGGCATCAAGGTGAACTTC
AAGATCCGCCACAACATCGAGGACGGCAGCGTGCAGCTCGCCGACCACTACCAGCAGAACACCCCCATCG
GCGACGGCCCCGTGCTGCTGCCCGACAACCACTACCTGAGCACCCAGTCCGCCCTGAGCAAAGACCCCAA
CGAGAAGCGCGATCACATGGTCCTGCTGGAGTTCGTGACCGCCGCCGGGATCACTCTCGGCATGGACGAG
CTGTACAAGGAATTCTAACTAGAGCTCGCTGATCAGCCTCGACTGTGCCTTCTAGTTGCCAGCCATCTGT
TGTTTGCCCCTCCCCCGTGCCTTCCTTGACCCTGGAAGGTGCCACTCCCACTGTCCTTTCCTAATAAAAT
GAGGAAATTGCATCGCATTGTCTGAGTAGGTGTCATTCTATTCTGGGGGGTGGGGTGGGGCAGGACAGCA
AGGGGGAGGATTGGGAAGAGAATAGCAGGCATGCTGGGGAGCGGCCGCAGGAACCCCTAGTGATGGAGTT
GGCCACTCCCTCTCTGCGCGCTCGCTCGCTCACTGAGGCCGGGCGACCAAAGGTCGCCCGACGCCCGGGC
TTTGCCCGGGCGGCCTCAGTGAGCGAGCGAGCGCGCAGCTGCCTGCAGGGGCGCCTGATGCGGTATTTTC
TCCTTACGCATCTGTGCGGTATTTCACACCGCATA
[95 nt withheld, positions 5496-5590]
T
[46 nt withheld, positions 5592-5637]
C
[141 nt withheld, positions 5639-5779]
CCTTTGACGTTGGAGTCCACGTTCTTT
[37 nt withheld, positions 5807-5843]
ACTCTATCTCGGGCTATTCTTTTGATTTATAAGGGATTTTGCCGATTTCGGTCTATTGGTTAAAAAATGA
GCTGATTTAACAAAAATTTAACGCGAATTTTAACAAAATATTAACGTTTACAATTTTATGGTGCACTCTC
AGTACAATCTGCTCTGATGCCGCATAGTTAAGCCAGCCCCGACACCCGCCAACACCCGCTGACGCGCCCT
GACGGGCTTGTCTGCTCCCGGCATCCGCTTACAGACAAGCTGTGACCGTCTCCGGGAGCTGCATGTGTCA
GAGGTTTTCACCGTCATCACCGAAACGCGCGAGACGAAAGGGCCTCGTGATACGCCTATTTTTATAGGTT
AATGTCATGATAATAATGGTTTCTTAGACGTCAGGTGGCACTTTTCGGGGAAATGTGCGCGGAACCCCTA
TTTGTTTATTTTTCTAAATACATTCAAATATGTATCCGCTCATGAGACAATAACCCTGATAAATGCTTCA
ATAATATTGAAAAAGGAAGAGTATGAGTATTCAACATTTCCGTGTCGCCCTTATTCCCTTTTTTGCGGCA
TTTTGCCTTCCTGTTTTTGCTCACCCAGAAACGCTGGTGAAAGTAAAAGATGCTGAAGATCAGTTGGGTG
CACGAGTGGGTTACATCGAACTGGATCTCAACAGCGGTAAGATCCTTGAGAGTTTTCGCCCCGAAGAACG
TTTTCCAATGATGAGCACTTTTAAAGTTCTGCTATGTGGCGCGGTATTATCCCGTATTGACGCCGGGCAA
GAGCAACTCGGTCGCCGCATACACTATTCTCAGAATGACTTGGTTGAGTACTCACCAGTCACAGAAAAGC
ATCTTACGGATGGCATGACAGTAAGAGAATTATGCAGTGCTGCCATAACCATGAGTGATAACACTGCGGC
CAACTTACTTCTGACAACGATCGGAGGACCGAAGGAGCTAACCGCTTTTTTGCACAACATGGGGGATCAT
GTAACTCGCCTTGATCGTTGGGAACCGGAGCTGAATGAAGCCATACCAAACGACGAGCGTGACACCACGA
TGCCTGTAGCAATGGCAACAACGTTGCGCAAACTATTAACTGGCGAACTACTTACTCTAGCTTCCCGGCA
ACAATTAATAGACTGGATGGAGGCGGATAAAGTTGCAGGACCACTTCTGCGCTCGGCCCTTCCGGCTGGC
TGGTTTATTGCTGATAAATCTGGAGCCGGTGAGCGTGGAAGCCGCGGTATCATTGCAGCACTGGGGCCAG
ATGGTAAGCCCTCCCGTATCGTAGTTATCTACACGACGGGGAGTCAGGCAACTATGGATGAACGAAATAG
ACAGATCGCTGAGATAGGTGCCTCACTGATTAAGCATTGGTAACTGTCAGACCAAGTTTACTCATATATA
CTTTAGATTGATTTAAAACTTCATTTTTAATTTAAAAGGATCTAGGTGAAGATCCTTTTTGATAATCTCA
TGACCAAAATCCCTTAACGTGAGTTTTCGTTCCACTGAGCGTCAGACCCCGTAGAAAAGATCAAAGGATC
TTCTTGAGATCCTTTTTTTCTGCGCGTAATCTGCTGCTTGCAAACAAAAAAACCACCGCTACCAGCGGTG
GTTTGTTTGCCGGATCAAGAGCTACCAACTCTTTTTCCGAAGGTAACTGGCTTCAGCAGAGCGCAGATAC
CAAATACTGTTCTTCTAGTGTAGCCGTAGTTAGGCCACCACTTCAAGAACTCTGTAGCACCGCCTACATA
CCTCGCTCTGCTAATCCTGTTACCAGTGGCTGCTGCCAGTGGCGATAAGTCGTGTCTTACCGGGTTGGAC
TCAAGACGATAGTTACCGGATAAGGCGCAGCGGTCGGGCTGAACGGGGGGTTCGTGCACACAGCCCAGCT
TGGAGCGAACGACCTACACCGAACTGAGATACCTACAGCGTGAGCTATGAGAAAGCGCCACGCTTCCCGA
AGGGAGAAAGGCGGACAGGTATCCGGTAAGCGGCAGGGTCGGAACAGGAGAGCGCACGAGGGAGCTTCCA
GGGGGAAACGCCTGGTATCTTTATAGTCCTGTCGGGTTTCGCCACCTCTGACTTGAGCGTCGATTTTTGT
GATGCTCGTCAGGGGGGCGGAGCCTATGGAAAAACGCCAGCAACGCGGCCTTTTTACGGTTCCTGGCCTT
TTGCTGGCCTTTTGCTCACATGTGAGGGCCTATTTCCCATGATTCCTTCATATTTGCATATACGATACAA
GGCTGTTAGAGAGATAATTGGAATTAATTTGACTGTAAACACAAAGATATTAGTACAAAATACGTGACGT
AGAAAGTAATAATTTCTTGGGTAGTTTGCAGTTTTAAAATTATGTTTTAAAATGGACTATCATATGCTTA
CCGTAACTTGAAAGTATTTCGATTTCTTGGCTTTATATATCTTGTGGAAAGGACGAAACACCGCAGGACA
AGCCAACTGATAAGTTTTAGAGCTAGAAATAGCAAGTTAAAATAAGGCTAGTCCGTTATCAACTTGAAAA
AGTGGCACCGAGTCGGTGCTTTTTTGTTTTAGAGCTAGAAATAGCAAGTTAAAATAAGGCTAGTCCGTTT
TTAGCGCGTGCGCCAATTCTGCAGACAAATGGCTCTAGAGGTACC
